>Addgene plasmid #225179 | pHBJT033 | addgene full sequence | sequence record 444689 | Addgene NGS Result
TGATGCACTTTGATATCGACCCAAGTACCGCCACCTAACCTCGCTAACGGATTCACCACTCCGCAGACCC
GCCATAAAACGCCCTGAGAAGCCCGTGACGGGCTTTTCTTGTATTATGGGTAGTTTCCTTGCATGAATCC
ATAAAAGGCGCCTGTAGTGCCATTTACCCCCATTCACTGCCAGAGCCGTGAGCGCAGCGAACTGAATGTC
ACGAAAAAGACAGCGACTCAGGTGCCTGATGGTCGGAGACAAAAGGAATATTCAGCGATTTGCCCGAGCT
TGCGAGGGTGCTACTTAAGCCTTTAGGGTTTTAAGGTCTGTTTTGTAGAGGAGCAAACAGCGTTTGCGAC
ATCCTTTTGTAATACTGCGGAACTGACTAAAGTAGTGAGTTATACACAGGGCTGGGATCTATTCTTTTTA
TCTTTTTTTATTCTTTCTTTATTCTATAAATTATAACCACTTGAATATAAACAAAAAAAAACACACAAAG
GTCTAGCGGAATTTACAGAGGGTCTAGCAGAATTTACAAGTTTTCCAGCAAAGGTCTAGCAGAATTTACA
GATACCCACAACTCAAAGGAAAAGGACTAGTAATTATCATTGACTAGCCCATCTCAATTGGTATAGTGAT
TAAAATCACCTAGACCAATTGAGATGTATGTCTGAATTAGTTGTTTTCAAAGCAAATGAACTAGCGATTA
GTCGCTATGACTTAACGGAGCATGAAACCAAGCTAATTTTATGCTGTGTGGCACTACTCAACCCCACGAT
TGAAAACCCTACAAGGAAAGAACGGACGGTATCGTTCACTTATAACCAATACGCTCAGATGATGAACATC
AGTAGGGAAAATGCTTATGGTGTATTAGCTAAAGCAACCAGAGAGCTGATGACGAGAACTGTGGAAATCA
GGAATCCTTTGGTTAAAGGCTTTGAGATTTTCCAGTGGACAAACTATGCCAAGTTCTCAAGCGAAAAATT
AGAATTAGTTTTTAGTGAAGAGATATTGCCTTATCTTTTCCAGTTAAAAAAATTCATAAAATATAATCTG
GAACATGTTAAGTCTTTTGAAAACAAATACTCTATGAGGATTTATGAGTGGTTATTAAAAGAACTAACAC
AAAAGAAAACTCACAAGGCAAATATAGAGATTAGCCTTGATGAATTTAAGTTCATGTTAATGCTTGAAAA
TAACTACCATGAGTTTAAAAGGCTTAACCAATGGGTTTTGAAACCAATAAGTAAAGATTTAAACACTTAC
AGCAATATGAAATTGGTGGTTGATAAGCGAGGCCGCCCGACTGATACGTTGATTTTCCAAGTTGAACTAG
ATAGACAAATGGATCTCGTAACCGAACTTGAGAACAACCAGATAAAAATGAATGGTGACAAAATACCAAC
AACCATTACATCAGATTCCTACCTACATAACGGACTAAGAAAAACACTACACGATGCTTTAACTGCAAAA
ATTCAGCTCACCAGTTTTGAGGCAAAATTTTTGAGTGACATGCAAAGTAAGTATGATCTCAATGGTTCGT
TCTCATGGCTCACGCAAAAACAACGAACCACACTAGAGAACATACTGGCTAAATACGGAAGGATCTGAGG
TTCTTATGGCTCTTGTATCTATCAGTGAAGCATCAAGACTAACAAACAAAAGTAGAACAACTGTTCACCG
TTACATATCAAAGGGAAAACTGTCCATATGCACAGATGAAAACGGTGTAAAAAAGATAGATACATCAGAG
CTTTTACGAGTTTTTGGTGCATTCAAAGCTGTTCACCATGAACAGATCGACAATGTAACAGATGAACAGC
ATGTAACACCTAATAGAACAGGTGAAACCAGTAAAACAAAGCAACTAGAACATGAAATTGAACACCTGAG
ACAACTTGTTACAGCTCAACAGTCACACATAGACAGCCTGAAACAGGCGATGCTGCTTATCGAATCAAAG
CTGCCGACAACACGGGAGCCAGTGACGCCTCCCGTGGGGAAAAAATCATGGCAATTCTGGAAGAAATAGC
GCTTTCAGCCGGCAAACCGGCTGAAGCCGGATCTGCGATTCTGATAACAAACTAGCAACACCAGAACAGC
CCGTTTGCGGGCAGCAAAACCCGTACTTTTGGACGTTCCGGCGGTTTTTTGTGGCGAGTGGTGTTCGGGC
GGTGCGCGCAAGATCCATTATGTTAAACGGGCGAGTTTACATCTCAAAACCGCCCGCTTAACACCATCAG
AAATCCTCAGCGCGATTTTAAGCACCAACCCCCCCCCCGTAACACCCAAATCCATACTGAAAGTGGCTTT
GTTGAATAAATCAGATTTCGGGTAAGTCTCCAACGCCAGCAACGCGGCCTTTTTACGGTTCCTGGCCTTT
TGCTGGCCTTTTGCTCACATGTTCTTTCCTGCGTTATCCCCTGATTCTGTGGATAACCGTATTACCGCCT
TTGAGTGAGCTGATACCGCTCGCCGCAGCCGAACGACCGAGCGCAGCGAGTCAGTGAGCGAGGAAGCGGA
AGAGCGCCCAATACGCAAACCGCCTCTCCCCGCGCGTTGGCCGATTCATTAATGCAGCTGGCACGACAGG
TTTCCCGACTGGAAAGCGGGCAGTGAGCGCAACGCAATTAATGTGAGTTAGCTCACTCATTAGGCACCCC
AGGCTTTACACTTTATGCTTCCGGCTCGTATGTTGTGTGGAATTGTGAGCGGATAACAATTTCACACAGG
AAACAGCTATGACCATGATTACGCCAAGCTTGCATGCCTGCAGGTCGACTCTAGAGGATCCCCGGGATGG
TATCAAAAGGAGAGGAAGATAATATGGCGATCATCAAAGAGTTCATGCGTTTTAAAGTGCACATGGAAGG
CTCCGTGAACGGTCACGAGTTCGAAATTGAGGGCGAGGGCGAGGGCCGTCCGTATGAAGGCACGCAAACT
GCTAAACTCAAGGTCACGAAAGGCGGACCACTGCCTTTTGCCTGGGACATCCTGTCTCCGCAGTTTATGT
ACGGCAGCAAAGCGTACGTTAAACATCCGGCAGATATTCCGGACTACCTGAAGTTGTCCTTCCCGGAGGG
TTTTAAGTGGGAGCGTGTTATGAATTTCGAGGACGGCGGTGTCGTGACCGTTACCCAAGACAGCAGCCTG
CAAGATGGCGAGTTCATCTATAAAGTTAAGCTGCGTGGTACGAACTTCCCGTCTGATGGCCCGGTGATGC
AGAAAAAGACCATGGGTTGGGAAGCGAGCAGCGAGCGCATGTACCCGGAAGACGGTGCGCTGAAGGGTGA
GATCAAACAGCGCCTGAAGTTGAAGGACGGTGGCCACTACGATGCAGAAGTAAAAACCACCTATAAGGCT
AAAAAACCGGTTCAGTTGCCGGGTGCCTATAACGTGAATATTAAGTTAGACATCACCAGCCATAACGAAG
ACTACACCATTGTGGAACAATATGAGCGCGCGGAGGGTCGTCACAGCACCGGTGGTATGGATGAACTGTA
CAAGTAATGATAATAGGGTACCGAGCTCGAATTCACTGGCCGTCGTTTTACAACGTCGTGACTGGGAAAA
CCCTGGCGTTACCCAACTTAATCGCCTTGCAGCACATCCCCCTTTCGCCAGCTGGCGTAATAGCGAAGAG
GCCCGCACCGATCGCCCTTCCCAACAGTTGCGCAGCCTGAATGGCGAATGGCGCCTGATGCGGTATTTTC
TCCTTACGCATCTGTGCGGTATTTCACACCGCATATGGTGCACTCTCAGTACAATCTGCTCTGATGCCGC
ATAGTTAAGCCAGCCCCGACACCCGCCAACACCCGCTGACGCGCCCTGACGGGCTTGTCTGCTCCCGGCA
TCCGCTTACAGACAAGCTGTGACCGTCTCCGGGAGCTGCATGTGTCAGAGGTTTTCACCGTCATCACCGA
AACGCGCGAGACGAAAGGGCCTCGTGATACGCCTATTTTTATAGGTTAATGTCATGATAATAATGGTTTC
TTAGACGTCAGGTGGCACTTTTCGGGGAAATGTGTGATCGGCACGTAAGAGGTTCCAACTTTCACCATAA
TGAAATAAGATCACTACCGGGCGTATTTTTTGAGTTATCGAGATTTTCAGGAGCTAAGGAAGCTAAAATG
TTACGCAGCAGCAACGATGTTACGCAGCAGGGCAGTCGCCCTAAAACAAAGTTAGGTGGCTCAAGTATGG
GCATCATTCGCACATGTAGGCTCGGCCCTGACCAAGTCAAATCCATGCGGGCTGCTCTTGATCTTTTCGG
TCGTGAGTTCGGAGACGTAGCCACCTACTCCCAACATCAGCCGGACTCCGATTACCTCGGGAACTTGCTC
CGTAGTAAGACATTCATCGCGCTTGCTGCCTTCGACCAAGAAGCGGTTGTTGGCGCTCTCGCGGCTTACG
TTCTGCCCAAGTTTGAGCAGCCGCGTAGTGAGATCTATATCTATGATCTCGCAGTCTCCGGCGAGCACCG
GAGGCAGGGCATTGCCACCGCGCTCATCAATCTCCTCAAGCATGAGGCCAACGCGCTTGGTGCTTATGTG
ATCTACGTGCAAGCAGATTACGGTGACGATCCCGCAGTGGCTCTCTATACAAAGTTGGGCATACGGGAAG
AAG
Features (pLannotate 1.2.2; 14 found; start..end, strand, type, name):
    387..610     +  rep_origin     pSC101 ori: low-copy replication origin that requires the Rep101 protein
    658..1608    +  CDS            Rep101: RepA protein needed for replication with the pSC101 origin; rep101
   2389..2522    +  rep_origin     RSF ori (fragment): Plasmids containing the RSF 1030 origin of replication can be propagated in E. coli cells that contain additional plasmids with compatible origins.
   2524..2616    +  CDS            lacI (fragment): lac repressor; lacI; The lac repressor binds to the lac operator to inhibit transcription in E. coli. This inhibition can be relieved by adding lactose or isopropyl-β-D-thiogalactopyranoside (IPTG).
   2629..2650    +  protein_bind   CAP binding site: CAP binding activates transcription in the presence of cAMP. E. coli catabolite activator protein
   2665..2695    +  promoter       lac promoter: promoter for the E. coli lac operon
   2703..2719    +  protein_bind   lac operator: The lac repressor binds to the lac operator to inhibit transcription in E. coli. This inhibition can be relieved by adding lactose or isopropyl-β-D-thiogalactopyranoside (IPTG). lac repressor encoded by lacI
   2756..2796    -  misc_feature   MCS (fragment): pUC18/19 multiple cloning site
   2797..3504    +  CDS            mCherry: mCherry is a basic (constitutively fluorescent) red fluorescent protein published in 2004, derived from Discosoma sp.. It is reported to be a very rapidly-maturing monomer with low acid sensitivity.
   3531..3688    +  CDS            lacZα (fragment): LacZα fragment of β-galactosidase; lacZ fragment
   3694..3793    -  misc_feature   bom (fragment): basis of mobility region from pBR322
   3895..3930    -  CDS            rop (fragment): Rop protein, which maintains plasmids at low copy number; rop
   4025..4127    +  promoter       cat promoter: promoter of the E. coli cat gene encoding chloramphenicol acetyltransferase
   4128..38      +  CDS            GmR (across the origin): gentamycin acetyltransferase; aacC1; confers resistance to gentamycin
