[The description below was written by a language model from this plasmid's Addgene catalogue record and pLannotate feature annotations shown in this document.]
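Description:
pHBJT033 is a low-copy bacterial cloning and expression vector built on the pHBJT021 backbone, belonging to a plasmid series intended for rapid sub-cloning and use across various Enterobacteriaceae. It is listed as an empty backbone. The sequenced record is 4,623 nt, compared with 3,900 bp recorded for the backbone alone. Replication relies on the pSC101 origin together with the Rep101 (RepA) protein it requires, which accounts for the low copy number. Selection is by gentamicin, through a gentamicin acetyltransferase gene (aacC1) that the annotation places directly downstream of a cat promoter. Short annotated fragments of an RSF origin, lacI, bom and rop appear to be remnants of earlier vector ancestry rather than complete functional elements. Notably, only a fragment of lacI is annotated, so repression would presumably depend on repressor supplied by the host.

The functional cassette is a lac regulatory region, consisting of a CAP binding site, lac promoter and lac operator. It is followed by part of a pUC18/19-type multiple cloning site, which leads directly into a codon-optimized, synthesized mCherry coding sequence, with a lacZα fragment left downstream. The depositor describes this as IPTG-inducible mCherry. A SmaI site lies immediately upstream of the mCherry start codon, so a gene of interest can be inserted in frame to produce a fusion carrying mCherry at its C terminus. The vector therefore serves either as an inducible red fluorescent reporter plasmid or as a scaffold for building fluorescent protein fusions. Such fusions can support localization or expression studies in enteric bacteria at modest, low-copy expression levels, and the pSC101 origin and gentamicin marker suit combination with other plasmids that use different replicons and markers.
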