Addgene plasmid #225179: pHBJT033
Purpose: (Empty Backbone) Low copy cloning vector with mCherry integrated in the multiple cloning site (GmR). There is a SmaI immediately upstream of mCherry start codon, which allows for C-terminal mCherry fusions.
Depositing lab: Jenny-Lee Thomassin. Depositing organization: University of Saskatchewan. Publication: Generation of a plasmid series for rapid sub-cloning and use in various Enterobacteriaceae. Braun HG, Kanwal N, Rivera Lopez LF, Thomassin JL. J Biosci Bioeng. 2024 Sep 6:S1389-1723(24)00253-6. doi: 10.1016/j.jbiosc.2024.08.006. PubMed 39244484.
Backbone
  Vector backbone: pHBJT021
  Backbone size (bp): 3900
  Vector type: Bacterial Expression, Synthetic Biology
  Tag / fusion protein: mCherry (C terminal on insert)
Growth in bacteria
  Bacterial resistance: Gentamicin, 10 μg/mL
  Growth temperature: 37°C
  Growth strain: DH5alpha
  Copy number: Low Copy
Gene/Insert
  Gene/Insert name: None
  Tag / fusion protein: mCherry (C terminal on insert)
Resource information
  A portion of this plasmid was derived from a plasmid made by: Codon optimized mCherry sequence was synthesized by Twist Biosciences
Terms and licenses: Academic/Nonprofit Terms; Industry Terms: Not Available to Industry
Depositor comments: pHBJT021 containing IPTG-inducible mCherry
How to cite: pHBJT033 was a gift from Jenny-Lee Thomassin (Addgene plasmid # 225179 ; http://n2t.net/addgene:225179 ; RRID:Addgene_225179)
